>Addgene plasmid #191939 | pMSCV-YFP-Bak-mito | addgene full sequence | sequence record 379552 | Addgene NGS Result
TTTCCATAGGCTCCGCCCCCCTGACGAGCATCACAAAAATCGACGCTCAAGTCAGAGGTGGCGAAACCCG
ACAGGACTATAAAGATACCAGGCGTTTCCCCCTGGAAGCTCCCTCGTGCGCTCTCCTGTTCCGACCCTGC
CGCTTACCGGATACCTGTCCGCCTTTCTCCCTTCGGGAAGCGTGGCGCTTTCTCATAGCTCACGCTGTAG
GTATCTCAGTTCGGTGTAGGTCGTTCGCTCCAAGCTGGGCTGTGTGCACGAACCCCCCGTTCAGCCCGAC
CGCTGCGCCTTATCCGGTAACTATCGTCTTGAGTCCAACCCGGTAAGACACGACTTATCGCCACTGGCAG
CAGCCACTGGTAACAGGATTAGCAGAGCGAGGTATGTAGGCGGTGCTACAGAGTTCTTGAAGTGGTGGCC
TAACTACGGCTACACTAGAAGAACAGTATTTGGTATCTGCGCTCTGCTGAAGCCAGTTACCTTCGGAAAA
AGAGTTGGTAGCTCTTGATCCGGCAAACAAACCACCGCTGGTAGCGGTGGTTTTTTTGTTTGCAAGCAGC
AGATTACGCGCAGAAAAAAAGGATCTCAAGAAGATCCTTTGATCTTTTCTACGGGGTCTGACGCTCAGTG
GAACGAAAACTCACGTTAAGGGATTTTGGTCATGAGATTATCAAAAAGGATCTTCACCTAGATCCTTTTA
AATTAAAAATGAAGTTTTAAATCAATCTAAAGTATATATGAGTAAACTTGGTCTGACAGTTACCAATGCT
TAATCAGTGAGGCACCTATCTCAGCGATCTGTCTATTTCGTTCATCCATAGTTGCCTGACTCCCCGTCGT
GTAGATAACTACGATACGGGAGGGCTTACCATCTGGCCCCAGTGCTGCAATGATACCGCGAGACCCACGC
TCACCGGCTCCAGATTTATCAGCAATAAACCAGCCAGCCGGAAGGGCCGAGCGCAGAAGTGGTCCTGCAA
CTTTATCCGCCTCCATCCAGTCTATTAATTGTTGCCGGGAAGCTAGAGTAAGTAGTTCGCCAGTTAATAG
TTTGCGCAACGTTGTTGCCATTGCTACAGGCATCGTGGTGTCACGCTCGTCGTTTGGTATGGCTTCATTC
AGCTCCGGTTCCCAACGATCAAGGCGAGTTACATGATCCCCCATGTTGTGCAAAAAAGCGGTTAGCTCCT
TCGGTCCTCCGATCGTTGTCAGAAGTAAGTTGGCCGCAGTGTTATCACTCATGGTTATGGCAGCACTGCA
TAATTCTCTTACTGTCATGCCATCCGTAAGATGCTTTTCTGTGACTGGTGAGTACTCAACCAAGTCATTC
TGAGAATAGTGTATGCGGCGACCGAGTTGCTCTTGCCCGGCGTCAATACGGGATAATACCGCGCCACATA
GCAGAACTTTAAAAGTGCTCATCATTGGAAAACGTTCTTCGGGGCGAAAACTCTCAAGGATCTTACCGCT
GTTGAGATCCAGTTCGATGTAACCCACTCGTGCACCCAACTGATCTTCAGCATCTTTTACTTTCACCAGC
GTTTCTGGGTGAGCAAAAACAGGAAGGCAAAATGCCGCAAAAAAGGGAATAAGGGCGACACGGAAATGTT
GAATACTCATACTCTTCCTTTTTCAATATTATTGAAGCATTTATCAGGGTTATTGTCTCATGAGCGGATA
CATATTTGAATGTATTTAGAAAAATAAACAAATAGGGGTTCCGCGCACATTTCCCCGAAAAGTGCCACCT
GACGTCTAAGAAACCATTATTATCATGACATTAACCTATAAAAATAGGCGTATCACGAGGCCCTTTCGTC
TCGCGCGTTTCGGTGATGACGGTGAAAACCTCTGACACATGCAGCTCCCGGAGACGGTCACAGCTTGTCT
GTAAGCGGATGCCGGGAGCAGACAAGCCCGTCAGGGCGCGTCAGCGGGTGTTGGCGGGTGTCGGGGCTGG
CTTAACTATGCGGCATCAGAGCAGATTGTACTGAGAGTGCACCATATGCGGTGTGAAATACCGCACAGAT
GCGTAAGGAGAAAATACCGCATCAGGCGCCATTCGCCATTCAGGCTGCGCAACTGTTGGGAAGGGCGATC
GGTGCGGGCCTCTTCGCTATTACGCCAGCTGGCGAAAGGGGGATGTGCTGCAAGGCGATTAAGTTGGGTA
ACGCCAGGGTTTTCCCAGTCACGACGTTGTAAAACGACGGCGCAAGGAATGGTGCATGCAAGGAGATGGC
GCCCAACAGTCCCCCGGCCACGGGGCCTGCCACCATACCCACGCCGAAACAAGCGCTCATGAGCCCGAAG
TGGCGAGCCCGATCTTCCCCATCGGTGATGTCGGCGATATAGGCGCCAGCAACCGCACCTGTGGCGCCGG
TGATGCCGGCCACGATGCGTCCGGCGTAGAGGCGATTAGTCCAATTTGTTAAAGACAGGATATCAGTGGT
CCAGGCTCTAGTTTTGACTCAACAATATCACCAGCTGAAGCCTATAGAGTACGAGCCATAGATAAAATAA
AAGATTTTATTTAGTCTCCAGAAAAAGGGGGGAATGAAAGACCCCACCTGTAGGTTTGGCAAGCTAGCTT
AAGTAACGCCATTTTGCAAGGCATGGAAAATACATAACTGAGAATAGAGAAGTTCAGATCAAGGTTAGGA
ACAGAGAGACAGCAGAATATGGGCCAAACAGGATATCTGTGGTAAGCAGTTCCTGCCCCGGCTCAGGGCC
AAGAACAGATGGTCCCCAGATGCGGTCCCGCCCTCAGCAGTTTCTAGAGAACCATCAGATGTTTCCAGGG
TGCCCCAAGGACCTGAAATGACCCTGTGCCTTATTTGAACTAACCAATCAGTTCGCTTCTCGCTTCTGTT
CGCGCGCTTCTGCTCCCCGAGCTCAATAAAAGAGCCCACAACCCCTCACTCGGCGCGCCAGTCCTCCGAT
AGACTGCGTCGCCCGGGTACCCGTATTCCCAATAAAGCCTCTTGCTGTTTGCATCCGAATCGTGGACTCG
CTGATCCTTGGGAGGGTCTCCTCAGATTGATTGACTGCCCACCTCGGGGGTCTTTCATTTGGAGGTTCCA
CCGAGATTTGGAGACCCCTGCCCAGGGACCACCGACCCCCCCGCCGGGAGGTAAGCTGGCCAGCGGTCGT
TTCGTGTCTGTCTCTGTCTTTGTGCGTGTTTGTGCCGGCATCTAATGTTTGCGCCTGCGTCTGTACTAGT
TAGCTAACTAGCTCTGTATCTGGCGGACCCGTGGTGGAACTGACGAGTTCTGAACACCCGGCCGCAACCC
TGGGAGACGTCCCAGGGACTTTGGGGGCCGTTTTTGTGGCCCGACCTGAGGAAGGGAGTCGATGTGGAAT
CCGACCCCGTCAGGATATGTGGTTCTGGTAGGAGACGAGAACCTAAAACAGTTCCCGCCTCCGTCTGAAT
TTTTGCTTTCGGTTTGGAACCGAAGCCGCGCGTCTTGTCTGCTGCAGCGCTGCAGCATCGTTCTGTGTTG
TCTCTGTCTGACTGTGTTTCTGTATTTGTCTGAAAATTAGGGCCAGACTGTTACCACTCCCTTAAGTTTG
ACCTTAGGTCACTGGAAAGATGTCGAGCGGATCGCTCACAACCAGTCGGTAGATGTCAAGAAGAGACGTT
GGGTTACCTTCTGCTCTGCAGAATGGCCAACCTTTAACGTCGGATGGCCGCGAGACGGCACCTTTAACCG
AGACCTCATCACCCAGGTTAAGATCAAGGTCTTTTCACCTGGCCCGCATGGACACCCAGACCAGGTCCCC
TACATCGTGACCTGGGAAGCCTTGGCTTTTGACCCCCCTCCCTGGGTCAAGCCCTTTGTACACCCTAAGC
CTCCGCCTCCTCTTCCTCCATCCGCCCCGTCTCTCCCCCTTGAACCTCCTCGTTCGACCCCGCCTCGATC
CTCCCTTTATCCAGCCCTCACTCCTTCTCTAGGCGCCGGAATTCGTTAACCTCGACCGGTCGCCACCATG
GTGAGCAAGGGCGAGGAGCTGTTCACCGGGGTGGTGCCCATCCTGGTCGAGCTGGACGGCGACGTAAACG
GCCACAAGTTCAGCGTGTCCGGCGAGGGCGAGGGCGATGCCACCTACGGCAAGCTGACCCTGAAGTTCAT
CTGCACCACCGGCAAGCTGCCCGTGCCCTGGCCCACCCTCGTGACCACCTTCGGCTACGGCCTGCAGTGC
TTCGCCCGCTACCCCGACCACATGAAGCAGCACGACTTCTTCAAGTCCGCCATGCCCGAAGGCTACGTCC
AGGAGCGCACCATCTTCTTCAAGGACGACGGCAACTACAAGACCCGCGCCGAGGTGAAGTTCGAGGGCGA
CACCCTGGTGAACCGCATCGAGCTGAAGGGCATCGACTTCAAGGAGGACGGCAACATCCTGGGGCACAAG
CTGGAGTACAACTACAACAGCCACAACGTCTATATCATGGCCGACAAGCAGAAGAACGGCATCAAGGTGA
ACTTCAAGATCCGCCACAACATCGAGGACGGCAGCGTGCAGCTCGCCGACCACTACCAGCAGAACACCCC
CATCGGCGACGGCCCCGTGCTGCTGCCCGACAACCACTACCTGAGCTACCAGTCCGCCCTGAGCAAAGAC
CCCAACGAGAAGCGCGATCACATGGTCCTGCTGGAGTTCGTGACCGCCGCCGGGATCACTCTCGGCATGG
ACGAGCTGTACAAGTCCGGACTCAGATCTGCATCTGGACAAGGACCAGGTCCCCCGAAGGTGGGCTGCGA
TGAGTCCCCGTCCCCTTCTGAACAGCAGGTTGCCCAGGACACAGAGGAGGTCTTTCGAAGCTACGTTTTT
TACCTCCACCAGCAGGAACAGGAGACCCAGGGGGCGGCCGCCCCTGCCAACCCCGAGATGGACAACTTGC
CCCTGGAACCCAACAGCATCTTGGGTCAGGTGGGTCGGCAGCTTGCTCTCATCGGAGATGATATTAACCG
GCGCTACGACACAGAGTTCCAGAATTTACTAGAACAGCTTCAGCCCACAGCCGGGAATGCCTACGAACTC
TTCACCAAGATCGCCTCCAGCCTATTTAAGAGTGGCATCAGCTGGGGCCGCGTGGTGGCTCTCCTGGGCT
TTGGCTACCGTCTGGCCCTGTACGTCTACCAGCGTGGTTTGACCGGCTTCCTGGGCCAGGTGACCTGCTT
TTTGGCTGATATCATACTGCATCATTACATCGCCAGATGGATCGCACAGAGAGGCGGTTGGGTGGCAGCC
CTGAATTTGCGTAGAGACTTAATTCTTGCAATGTTAGCTATTGGCGTGTTCTCTTTAGGGGCGTTTATCA
AAATTATTCAATTAAGAAAAAATAATTAAGCTTATCGATAAAATAAAAGATTTTATTTAGTCTCCAGAAA
AAGGGGGGAATGAAAGACCCCACCTGTAGGTTTGGCAAGCTAGCTTAAGTAACGCCATTTTGCAAGGCAT
GGAAAATACATAACTGAGAATAGAGAAGTTCAGATCAAGGTTAGGAACAGAGAGACAGCAGAATATGGGC
CAAACAGGATATCTGTGGTAAGCAGTTCCTGCCCCGGCTCAGGGCCAAGAACAGATGGTCCCCAGATGCG
GTCCCGCCCTCAGCAGTTTCTAGAGAACCATCAGATGTTTCCAGGGTGCCCCAAGGACCTGAAATGACCC
TGTGCCTTATTTGAACTAACCAATCAGTTCGCTTCTCGCTTCTGTTCGCGCGCTTCTGCTCCCCGAGCTC
AATAAAAGAGCCCACAACCCCTCACTCGGCGCGCCAGTCCTCCGATAGACTGCGTCGCCCGGGTACCCGT
GTATCCAATAAACCCTCTTGCAGTTGCATCCGACTTGTGGTCTCGCTGTTCCTTGGGAGGGTCTCCTCTG
AGTGATTGACTACCCGTCAGCGGGGGTCTTTCATGGGTAACAGTTTCTTGAAGTTGGAGAACAACATTCT
GAGGGTAGGAGTCGAATATTAAGTAATCCTGACTCAATTAGCCACTGTTTTGAATCCACATACTCCAATA
CTCCTGAAATAGTTCATTATGGACAGCGCAGAAAGAGCTGGGGAGAATTGTGAAATTGTTATCCGCTCAC
AATTCCACACAACATACGAGCCGGAAGCATAAAGTGTAAAGCCTGGGGTGCCTAATGAGTGAGCTAACTC
ACATTAATTGCGTTGCGCTCACTGCCCGCTTTCCAGTCGGGAAACCTGTCGTGCCAGCTGCATTAATGAA
TCGGCCAACGCGCGGGGAGAGGCGGTTTGCGTATTGGGCGCTCTTCCGCTTCCTCGCTCACTGACTCGCT
GCGCTCGGTCGTTCGGCTGCGGCGAGCGGTATCAGCTCACTCAAAGGCGGTAATACGGTTATCCACAGAA
TCAGGGGATAACGCAGGAAAGAACATGTGAGCAAAAGGCCAGCAAAAGGCCAGGAACCGTAAAAAGGCCG
CGTTGCTGGCGTT
Features (pLannotate 1.2.2; 19 found; start..end, strand, type, name):
      1..589     -  rep_origin     ori: high-copy-number ColE1/pMB1/pBR322/pUC origin of replication
    760..1620    -  CDS            AmpR: β-lactamase; bla; confers resistance to ampicillin, carbenicillin, and related antibiotics
   1621..1725    -  promoter       AmpR promoter: bla
   1820..1855    +  CDS            rop (fragment): Rop protein, which maintains plasmids at low copy number; rop
   1957..2056    +  misc_feature   bom (fragment): basis of mobility region from pBR322
   2062..2211    -  CDS            lacZα (fragment): LacZα fragment of β-galactosidase; lacZ fragment
   2211..2412    -  CDS            TcR (fragment): tetracycline efflux protein; tet; confers resistance to tetracycline
   2413..2511    +  CDS            env (fragment): murine leukemia virus gPr80 envelope polyprotein precursor; env; proteolytically cleaved into gp70SU and p15TM subunits
   2553..3069    +  LTR            5' LTR: 5' long terminal repeat from murine embryonic stem cell virus
   3133..3474    +  misc_feature   MESV Ψ: packaging signal of murine embryonic stem cell virus
   3541..3957    +  CDS            gag (truncated): truncated Moloney murine leukemia virus (MMLV) gag gene lacking the start codon
   3988..4704    +  CDS            EYFP: EYFP is a basic (constitutively fluorescent) green/yellow fluorescent protein published in 1996, derived from Aequorea victoria. It is reported to be a very rapidly-maturing weak dimer with high acid sensitivity.
   4720..5319    +  CDS            Bak1: BAK_MOUSE - Also known as Bak. Experimental evidence at protein level: Swiss-Prot protein existence level 1. In the presence of an appropriate stimulus, accelerates programmed cell death by binding to, and antagonizing the anti- apoptotic action of BCL2. From Mus musculus (Mouse).
   5400..5914    +  LTR            3' LTR: 3' long terminal repeat from murine embryonic stem cell virus
   6076..6092    -  protein_bind   lac operator: The lac repressor binds to the lac operator to inhibit transcription in E. coli. This inhibition can be relieved by adding lactose or isopropyl-β-D-thiogalactopyranoside (IPTG). lac repressor encoded by lacI
   6100..6130    -  promoter       lac promoter: promoter for the E. coli lac operon
   6145..6166    -  protein_bind   CAP binding site: CAP binding activates transcription in the presence of cAMP. E. coli catabolite activator protein
   6179..6271    -  CDS            lacI (fragment): lac repressor; lacI; The lac repressor binds to the lac operator to inhibit transcription in E. coli. This inhibition can be relieved by adding lactose or isopropyl-β-D-thiogalactopyranoside (IPTG).
   6273..6406    -  rep_origin     RSF ori (fragment): Plasmids containing the RSF 1030 origin of replication can be propagated in E. coli cells that contain additional plasmids with compatible origins.
