[The description below was written by a language model from this plasmid's Addgene catalogue record and pLannotate feature annotations shown in this document.]
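Description:
pMSCV-YFP-Bak-mito is a 6,453-nt gammaretroviral expression vector built on the MSCV (murine stem cell virus) backbone, intended for delivering a fluorescently tagged BAK protein into mammalian cells. In bacteria it is maintained through a high-copy ColE1/pUC-type origin and selected with ampicillin via the β-lactamase gene and its native promoter. The annotation also picks up short fragments of rop, bom, lacZα, TcR, lacI, an RSF origin, a murine leukemia virus env fragment upstream of the 5' LTR, and lac promoter/operator elements. These appear to be non-functional remnants of the backbone's cloning history rather than working parts.

The viral cassette is bounded by 5' and 3' long terminal repeats from murine embryonic stem cell virus. The MESV Ψ packaging signal and a truncated, start-codon-less MMLV gag segment follow the 5' LTR and promote encapsidation of the genomic RNA when the plasmid is introduced into a packaging cell line supplying gag, pol and env in trans. No separate internal promoter is annotated, so the insert is presumably transcribed from the 5' LTR, as is usual for MSCV vectors. The payload is EYFP followed closely by a coding sequence matching mouse Bak1, a pro-apoptotic BCL2-family protein, consistent with an N-terminal YFP fusion. The catalogue lists the insert species only as "Other". The record does not explain what the "mito" designation changes in the sequence, and it describes the product only as a BAK-YFP chimera expressed in mitochondria. No mammalian selection marker is annotated, so transduced cells would presumably be identified by YFP fluorescence. The construct is used for exogenous expression and visualisation of mitochondrially localised BAK.
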