Addgene plasmid #191939: pMSCV-YFP-Bak-mito
Purpose: Exogenous expression of BAK-YFP chimera in mitochondria
Depositing lab: Luca Scorrano. Depositing organization: University of Padua.
Backbone
  Vector backbone: MSCV
  Vector type: Retroviral
Growth in bacteria
  Bacterial resistance: Ampicillin, 100 μg/mL
  Growth temperature: 37°C
  Growth strain: NEB Stable
  Copy number: High Copy
Gene/Insert
  Gene/Insert name: YFP-Bak-mito
  Species: Other
  Cloning method: Unknown
Terms and licenses: Academic/Nonprofit Terms; Industry Terms: Not Available to Industry
How to cite: pMSCV-YFP-Bak-mito was a gift from Luca Scorrano (Addgene plasmid # 191939 ; http://n2t.net/addgene:191939 ; RRID:Addgene_191939)
